>Addgene plasmid #208415 | pKLV2-U6gRNA5(hRNF31_2b)-PGKpuro2ABFP-W | addgene full sequence | sequence record 413520 | Addgene NGS Result
GTCAATAATGACGTATGTTCCCATAGTAACGCCAATAGGGACTTTCCATTGACGTCAATGGGTGGAGTAT
TTACGGTAAACTGCCCACTTGGCAGTACATCAAGTGTATCATATGCCAAGTACGCCCCCTATTGACGTCA
ATGACGGTAAATGGCCCGCCTGGCATTATGCCCAGTACATGACCTTATGGGACTTTCCTACTTGGCAGTA
CATCTACGTATTAGTCATCGCTATTACCATGGTGATGCGGTTTTGGCAGTACATCAATGGGCGTGGATAG
CGGTTTGACTCACGGGGATTTCCAAGTCTCCACCCCATTGACGTCAATGGGAGTTTGTTTTGGCACCAAA
ATCAACGGGACTTTCCAAAATGTCGTAACAACTCCGCCCCATTGACGCAAATGGGCGGTAGGCGTGTACG
GTGGGAGGTCTATATAAGCAGCGCGTTTTGCCTGTACTGGGTCTCTCTGGTTAGACCAGATCTGAGCCTG
GGAGCTCTCTGGCTAACTAGGGAACCCACTGCTTAAGCCTCAATAAAGCTTGCCTTGAGTGCTTCAAGTA
GTGTGTGCCCGTCTGTTGTGTGACTCTGGTAACTAGAGATCCCTCAGACCCTTTTAGTCAGTGTGGAAAA
TCTCTAGCAGTGGCGCCCGAACAGGGACTTGAAAGCGAAAGGGAAACCAGAGGAGCTCTCTCGACGCAGG
ACTCGGCTTGCTGAAGCGCGCACGGCAAGAGGCGAGGGGCGGCGACTGGTGAGTACGCCAAAAATTTTGA
CTAGCGGAGGCTAGAAGGAGAGAGATGGGTGCGAGAGCGTCAGTATTAAGCGGGGGAGAATTAGATCGCG
ATGGGAAAAAATTCGGTTAAGGCCAGGGGGAAAGAAAAAATATAAATTAAAACATATAGTATGGGCAAGC
AGGGAGCTAGAACGATTCGCAGTTAATCCTGGCCTGTTAGAAACATCAGAAGGCTGTAGACAAATACTGG
GACAGCTACAACCATCCCTTCAGACAGGATCAGAAGAACTTAGATCATTATATAATACAGTAGCAACCCT
CTATTGTGTGCATCAAAGGATAGAGATAAAAGACACCAAGGAAGCTTTAGACAAGATAGAGGAAGAGCAA
AACAAAAGTAAGACCACCGCACAGCAAGCGGCCGGCCGCGCTGATCTTCAGACCTGGAGGAGGAGATATG
AGGGACAATTGGAGAAGTGAATTATATAAATATAAAGTAGTAAAAATTGAACCATTAGGAGTAGCACCCA
CCAAGGCAAAGAGAAGAGTGGTGCAGAGAGAAAAAAGAGCAGTGGGAATAGGAGCTTTGTTCCTTGGGTT
CTTGGGAGCAGCAGGAAGCACTATGGGCGCAGCGTCAATGACGCTGACGGTACAGGCCAGACAATTATTG
TCTGGTATAGTGCAGCAGCAGAACAATTTGCTGAGGGCTATTGAGGCGCAACAGCATCTGTTGCAACTCA
CAGTCTGGGGCATCAAGCAGCTCCAGGCAAGAATCCTGGCTGTGGAAAGATACCTAAAGGATCAACAGCT
CCTGGGGATTTGGGGTTGCTCTGGAAAACTCATTTGCACCACTGCTGTGCCTTGGAATGCTAGTTGGAGT
AATAAATCTCTGGAACAGATTTGGAATCACACGACCTGGATGGAGTGGGACAGAGAAATTAACAATTACA
CAAGCTTAATACACTCCTTAATTGAAGAATCGCAAAACCAGCAAGAAAAGAATGAACAAGAATTATTGGA
ATTAGATAAATGGGCAAGTTTGTGGAATTGGTTTAACATAACAAATTGGCTGTGGTATATAAAATTATTC
ATAATGATAGTAGGAGGCTTGGTAGGTTTAAGAATAGTTTTTGCTGTACTTTCTATAGTGAATAGAGTTA
GGCAGGGATATTCACCATTATCGTTTCAGACCCACCTCCCAACCCCGAGGGGACCCGACAGGCCCGAAGG
AATAGAAGAAGAAGGTGGAGAGAGAGACAGAGACAGATCCATTCGATTAGTGAACGGATCGGCACTGCGT
GCGCCAATTCTGCAGACAAATGGCAGTATTCATCCACAATTTTAAAAGAAAAGGGGGGATTGGGGGGTAC
AGTGCAGGGGAAAGAATAGTAGACATAATAGCAACAGACATACAAACTAAAGAATTACAAAAACAAATTA
CAAAAATTCAAAATTTTCGGGTTTATTACAGGGACAGCAGAGATCCAGTTTGGTTAGTACCGGGCCCTAC
GCGTCCAAGGTCGGGCAGGAAGAGGGCCTATTTCCCATGATTCCTTCATATTTGCATATACGATACAAGG
CTGTTAGAGAGATAATTAGAATTAATTTGACTGTAAACACAAAGATATTAGTACAAAATACGTGACGTAG
AAAGTAATAATTTCTTGGGTAGTTTGCAGTTTTAAAATTATGTTTTAAAATGGACTATCATATGCTTACC
GTAACTTGAAAGTATTTCGATTTCTTGGCTTTATATATCTTGTGGAAAGGACGAAACACCGTGACACCAC
GCCAGTACCGGTTTAAGAGCTATGCTGGAAACAGCATAGCAAGTTTAAATAAGGCTAGTCCGTTATCAAC
TTGAAAAAGTGGCACCGAGTCGGTGCTTTTTTTGGATCCAATTCTACCGGGTAGGGGAGGCGCTTTTCCC
AAGGCAGTCTGGAGCATGCGCTTTAGCAGCCCCGCTGGGCACTTGGCGCTACACAAGTGGCCTCTGGCCT
CGCACACATTCCACATCCACCGGTAGGCGCCAACCGGCTCCGTTCTTTGGTGGCCCCTTCGCGCCACCTT
CTACTCCTCCCCTAGTCAGGAAGTTCCCCCCCGCCCCGCAGCTCGCGTCGTGCAGGACGTGACAAATGGA
AGTAGCACGTCTCACTAGTCTCGTGCAGATGGACAGCACCGCTGAGCAATGGAAGCGGGTAGGCCTTTGG
GGCAGCGGCCAATAGCAGCTTTGCTCCTTCGCTTTCTGGGCTCAGAGGCTGGGAAGGGGTGGGTCCGGGG
GCGGGCTCAGGGGCGGGCTCAGGGGCGGGGCGGGCGCCCGAAGGTCCTCCGGAGGCCCGGCATTCTGCAC
GCTTCAAAAGCGCACGTCTGCCGCGCTGTTCTCCTCTTCCTCATCTCCGGGCCTTTCGACCTGCATCCAT
CTAGATCTCGAGCAGCTGAAGCTTACCATGACCGAGTACAAGCCCACGGTGCGCCTCGCCACCCGCGACG
ACGTCCCCAGGGCCGTACGCACCCTCGCCGCCGCGTTCGCCGACTACCCCGCCACGCGCCACACCGTCGA
TCCGGACCGCCACATCGAGCGGGTCACCGAGCTGCAAGAACTCTTCCTCACGCGCGTCGGGCTCGACATC
GGCAAGGTGTGGGTCGCGGACGACGGCGCCGCGGTGGCGGTCTGGACCACGCCGGAGAGCGTCGAAGCGG
GGGCGGTGTTCGCCGAGATCGGCCCGCGCATGGCCGAGTTGAGCGGTTCCCGGCTGGCCGCGCAGCAACA
GATGGAAGGCCTCCTGGCGCCGCACCGGCCCAAGGAGCCCGCGTGGTTCCTGGCCACCGTCGGCGTCTCG
CCCGACCACCAGGGCAAGGGTCTGGGCAGCGCCGTCGTGCTCCCCGGAGTGGAGGCGGCCGAGCGCGCCG
GGGTGCCCGCCTTCCTGGAGACCTCCGCGCCCCGCAACCTCCCCTTCTACGAGCGGCTCGGCTTCACCGT
CACCGCCGACGTCGAGGTGCCCGAAGGACCGCGCACCTGGTGCATGACCCGCAAGCCCGGTGCCGGCGGC
GGGTCCGGAGGAGAGGGCAGAGGAAGTCTCCTAACATGCGGTGACGTGGAGGAGAATCCTGGCCCAATGA
GCGAGCTGATTAAGGAGAACATGCACATGAAGCTGTACATGGAGGGCACCGTGGACAACCATCACTTCAA
GTGCACATCCGAGGGCGAAGGCAAGCCCTACGAGGGCACCCAGACCATGAGAATCAAGGTGGTCGAGGGC
GGCCCTCTCCCCTTCGCCTTCGACATCCTGGCTACTAGCTTCCTCTACGGCAGCAAGACCTTCATCAACC
ACACCCAGGGCATCCCCGACTTCTTCAAGCAGTCCTTCCCTGAGGGCTTCACATGGGAGAGAGTCACCAC
ATACGAGGACGGGGGCGTGCTGACCGCTACCCAGGACACCAGCCTCCAGGACGGCTGCCTCATCTACAAC
GTCAAGATCAGAGGGGTGAACTTCACATCCAACGGCCCTGTGATGCAGAAGAAAACACTCGGCTGGGAGG
CCTTCACCGAGACGCTGTACCCCGCTGACGGCGGCCTGGAAGGCAGAAACGACATGGCCCTGAAGCTCGT
GGGCGGGAGCCATCTGATCGCAAACATCAAGACCACATATAGATCCAAGAAACCCGCTAAGAACCTCAAG
ATGCCTGGCGTCTACTATGTGGACTACAGACTGGAAAGAATCAAGGAGGCCAACAACGAGACCTACGTCG
AGCAGCACGAGGTGGCAGTGGCCAGATACTGCGACCTCCCTAGCAAACTGGGGCACAAGCTTAATTGAGC
GGCCGCTCAACCTCTGGATTACAAAATTTGTGAAAGATTGACTGGTATTCTTAACTATGTTGCTCCTTTT
ACGCTATGTGGATACGCTGCTTTAATGCCTTTGTATCATGCTATTGCTTCCCGTATGGCTTTCATTTTCT
CCTCCTTGTATAAATCCTGGTTGCTGTCTCTTTATGAGGAGTTGTGGCCCGTTGTCAGGCAACGTGGCGT
GGTGTGCACTGTGTTTGCTGACGCAACCCCCACTGGTTGGGGCATTGCCACCACCTGTCAGCTCCTTTCC
GGGACTTTCGCTTTCCCCCTCCCTATTGCCACGGCGGAACTCATCGCCGCCTGCCTTGCCCGCTGCTGGA
CAGGGGCTCGGCTGTTGGGCACTGACAATTCCGTGGTGTTGTCGGGGAAATCATCGTCCTTTCCTTGGCT
GCTCGCCTGTGTTGCCACCTGGATTCTGCGCGGGACGTCCTTCTGCTACGTCCCTTCGGCCCTCAATCCA
GCGGACCTTCCTTCCCGCGGCCTGCTGCCGGCTCTGCGGCCTCTTCCGCGTCTACGCCTTCGCCCTCAGA
CGAGTCGGATCTCCCTTTGGGCCGCCTCCCCGCAGGTACCTTTAAGACCAATGACTTACAAGGCAGCTGT
AGATCTTAGCCACTTTTTAAAAGAAAAGGGGGGACTGGAAGGGCTAATTCACTCCCAAAGAAGTCAAGAT
CTGCTTTTTGCCTGTACTGGGTCTCTCTGGTTAGACCAGAGTCTCTCTGGTTAGACCAGATCTGAGCCTG
GGAGCTCTCTGGCTAACTAGGGAACCCACTGCTTAAGCCTCAATAAAGCTTGCCTTGAGTGCTTCAAGTA
GTGTGTGCCCGTCTGTTGTGTGACTCTGGTAACTAGAGATCCCTCAGACCCTTTTAGTCAGTGTGGAAAA
TCTCTAGCAGTTTAAACCCGCTGATCAGCCTCGACTGTGCCTTCTAGTTGCCAGCCATCTGTTGTTTGCC
CCTCCCCCGTGCCTTCCTTGACCCTGGAAGGTGCCACTCCCACTGTCCTTTCCTAATAAAATGAGGAAAT
TGCATCGCATTGTCTGAGTAGGTGTCATTCTATTCTGGGGGGTGGGGTGGGGCAGGACAGCAAGGGGGAG
GATTGGGAAGTCAATAGCAGGCATGCTGGGGATGCGGTGGGCTCTATGGGCGGCCGTTAATTAAGCTTTT
GTTCCCTTTAGTGAGGGTTAATTGCGCGCTTGGCGTAATCATGGTCATAGCTGTTTCCTGTGTGAAATTG
TTATCCGCTCACAATTCCACACAACATACGAGCCGGGAGCATAAAGTGTAAAGCCTGGGGTGCCTAATGA
GTGAGCTAACTCACATTAATTGCGTTGCGCTCACTGCCCGCTTTCCAGTCGGGAAACCTGTCGTGCCAGC
TGCATTAATGAATCGGCCAACGCGCGGGGAGAGGCGGTTTGCGTATTGGGCGCTCTTCCGCTTCCTCGCT
CACTGACTCGCTGCGCTCGGTCGTTCGGCTGCGGCGAGCGGTATCAGCTCACTCAAAGGCGGTAATACGG
TTATCCACAGAATCAGGGGATAACGCAGGAAAGAACATGTGAGCAAAAGGCCAGCAAAAGGCCAGGAACC
GTAAAAAGGCCGCGTTGCTGGCGTTTTTCCATAGGCTCCGCCCCCCTGACGAGCATCACAAAAATCGACG
CTCAAGTCAGAGGTGGCGAAACCCGACAGGACTATAAAGATACCAGGCGTTTCCCCCTGGAAGCTCCCTC
GTGCGCTCTCCTGTTCCGACCCTGCCGCTTACCGGATACCTGTCCGCCTTTCTCCCTTCGGGAAGCGTGG
CGCTTTCTCATAGCTCACGCTGTAGGTATCTCAGTTCGGTGTAGGTCGTTCGCTCCAAGCTGGGCTGTGT
GCACGAACCCCCCGTTCAGCCCGACCGCTGCGCCTTATCCGGTAACTATCGTCTTGAGTCCAACCCGGTA
AGACACGACTTATCGCCACTGGCAGCAGCCACTGGTAACAGGATTAGCAGAGCGAGGTATGTAGGCGGTG
CTACAGAGTTCTTGAAGTGGTGGCCTAACTACGGCTACACTAGAAGAACAGTATTTGGTATCTGCGCTCT
GCTGAAGCCAGTTACCTTCGGAAAAAGAGTTGGTAGCTCTTGATCCGGCAAACAAACCACCGCTGGTAGC
GGTGGTTTTTTTGTTTGCAAGCAGCAGATTACGCGCAGAAAAAAAGGATCTCAAGAAGATCCTTTGATCT
TTTCTACGGGGTCTGACGCTCAGTGGAACGAAAACTCACGTTAAGGGATTTTGGTCATGAGATTATCAAA
AAGGATCTTCACCTAGATCCTTTTAAATTAAAAATGAAGTTTTAAATCAATCTAAAGTATATATGAGTAA
ACTTGGTCTGACAGTTACCAATGCTTAATCAGTGAGGCACCTATCTCAGCGATCTGTCTATTTCGTTCAT
CCATAGTTGCCTGACTCCCCGTCGTGTAGATAACTACGATACGGGAGGGCTTACCATCTGGCCCCAGTGC
TGCAATGATACCGCGAGACCCACGCTCACCGGCTCCAGATTTATCAGCAATAAACCAGCCAGCCGGAAGG
GCCGAGCGCAGAAGTGGTCCTGCAACTTTATCCGCCTCCATCCAGTCTATTAATTGTTGCCGGGAAGCTA
GAGTAAGTAGTTCGCCAGTTAATAGTTTGCGCAACGTTGTTGCCATTGCTACAGGCATCGTGGTGTCACG
CTCGTCGTTTGGTATGGCTTCATTCAGCTCCGGTTCCCAACGATCAAGGCGAGTTACATGATCCCCCATG
TTGTGCAAAAAAGCGGTTAGCTCCTTCGGTCCTCCGATCGTTGTCAGAAGTAAGTTGGCCGCAGTGTTAT
CACTCATGGTTATGGCAGCACTGCATAATTCTCTTACTGTCATGCCATCCGTAAGATGCTTTTCTGTGAC
TGGTGAGTACTCAACCAAGTCATTCTGAGAATAGTGTATGCGGCGACCGAGTTGCTCTTGCCCGGCGTCA
ATACGGGATAATACCGCGCCACATAGCAGAACTTTAAAAGTGCTCATCATTGGAAAACGTTCTTCGGGGC
GAAAACTCTCAAGGATCTTACCGCTGTTGAGATCCAGTTCGATGTAACCCACTCGTGCACCCAACTGATC
TTCAGCATCTTTTACTTTCACCAGCGTTTCTGGGTGAGCAAAAACAGGAAGGCAAAATGCCGCAAAAAAG
GGAATAAGGGCGACACGGAAATGTTGAATACTCATACTCTTCCTTTTTCAATATTATTGAAGCATTTATC
AGGGTTATTGTCTCATGAGCGGATACATATTTGAATGTATTTAGAAAAATAAACAAATAGGGGTTCCGCG
CACATTTCCCCGAAAAGTGCCACCTAAATTGTAAGCGTTAATATTTTGTTAAAATTCGCGTTAAATTTTT
GTTAAATCAGCTCATTTTTTAACCAATAGGCCGAAATCGGCAAAATCCCTTATAAATCAAAAGAATAGAC
CGAGATAGGGT
[37 nt withheld, positions 8062-8098]
AAAGAACGTGGACTCCAACGTCAAAGG
[49 nt withheld, positions 8126-8174]
T
[91 nt withheld, positions 8176-8266]
G
[124 nt withheld, positions 8268-8391]
CCCATTCGCCATTCAGGCTGCGCAACTGTTGGGAAGGGCGATCGGTGCGGGCCTCTTCGCTATTACGCCA
GCTGGCGAAAGGGGGATGTGCTGCAAGGCGATTAAGTTGGGTAACGCCAGGGTTTTCCCAGTCACGACGT
TGTAAAACGACGGCCAGTGAGCGCGCGTAATACGACTCACTATAGGGCGAATTGACTAGTACATAACTTA
CGGTAAATGGCCCGCCTGGCTGACCGCCCAACGACCCCCGCCCATTGAC
Features (pLannotate 1.2.2; 28 found; start..end, strand, type, name):
    242..441     +  promoter       CMV promoter: human cytomegalovirus (CMV) immediate early promoter
    459..639     +  LTR            5' LTR (truncated): truncated 5' long terminal repeat (LTR) from HIV-1
    686..811     +  misc_feature   HIV-1 Ψ: packaging signal of human immunodeficiency virus type 1
    795..1133    +  CDS            HIV-1 gag (fragment): gag protein from human immunodeficiency virus 1; gag
   1310..1543    +  misc_feature   RRE: The Rev response element (RRE) of HIV-1 allows for Rev-dependent mRNA export from the nucleus to the cytoplasm.
   1920..2020    +  CDS            Rev (fragment): human immunodeficiency virus 1 (HIV-1) Rev protein; rev; enhances nuclear export of unspliced and incompletely spliced viral mRNAs
   2070..2187    +  misc_feature   cPPT/CTS: central polypurine tract and central termination sequence of HIV-1
   2262..2502    +  promoter       U6 promoter: RNA polymerase III promoter for human U6 snRNA
   2549..2616    +  misc_RNA       tracrRNA (fragment): trans-activating CRISPR RNA for the Streptococcus pyogenes CRISPR/Cas9 system
   2639..3138    +  promoter       PGK promoter: mouse phosphoglycerate kinase 1 promoter
   3178..3774    +  CDS            PuroR (fragment): puromycin N-acetyltransferase; pac from Streptomyces; confers resistance to puromycin
   3847..4545    +  CDS            TagBFP: TagBFP is a basic (constitutively fluorescent) blue fluorescent protein published in 2008, derived from Entacmaea quadricolor. It is reported to be a very rapidly-maturing monomer with very low acid sensitivity.
   4557..5143    +  misc_feature   WPRE: woodchuck hepatitis virus posttranscriptional regulatory element
   5137..5283    +  CDS            nef (fragment): NEF_HV1LA - Experimental evidence at protein level: Swiss-Prot protein existence level 1. Extracellular Nef protein targets CD4(+) T-lymphocytes for apoptosis by interacting with CXCR4 surface receptors. From Human immunodeficiency virus type 1 group M subtype B (isolate Lai) (HIV-1).
   5291..5469    +  LTR            5' LTR (truncated): truncated 5' long terminal repeat (LTR) from HIV-1
   5495..5606    +  polyA_signal   bGH poly(A) signal: bovine growth hormone polyadenylation signal
   5745..5763    -  promoter       T3 promoter: promoter for bacteriophage T3 RNA polymerase
   5808..5824    -  protein_bind   lac operator: The lac repressor binds to the lac operator to inhibit transcription in E. coli. This inhibition can be relieved by adding lactose or isopropyl-β-D-thiogalactopyranoside (IPTG). lac repressor encoded by lacI
   5832..5862    -  promoter       lac promoter: promoter for the E. coli lac operon
   5877..5898    -  protein_bind   CAP binding site: CAP binding activates transcription in the presence of cAMP. E. coli catabolite activator protein
   5911..6003    -  CDS            lacI (fragment): lac repressor; lacI; The lac repressor binds to the lac operator to inhibit transcription in E. coli. This inhibition can be relieved by adding lactose or isopropyl-β-D-thiogalactopyranoside (IPTG).
   6186..6774    -  rep_origin     ori: high-copy-number ColE1/pMB1/pBR322/pUC origin of replication
   6945..7805    -  CDS            AmpR: β-lactamase; bla; confers resistance to ampicillin, carbenicillin, and related antibiotics
   7806..7910    -  promoter       AmpR promoter: bla
   7963..8391    -  rep_origin     f1 ori (sequence partly withheld): f1 bacteriophage origin of replication; arrow indicates direction of (+) strand synthesis
   8396..8551    -  CDS            lacZα (fragment): LacZα fragment of β-galactosidase; lacZ fragment
   8559..8577    +  promoter       T7 promoter: promoter for bacteriophage T7 RNA polymerase
   8591..241     +  enhancer       CMV enhancer (across the origin): human cytomegalovirus immediate early enhancer
