[The description below was written by a language model from this plasmid's Addgene catalogue record and pLannotate feature annotations shown in this document.]
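Description:
pKLV2-U6gRNA5(hRNF31_2b)-PGKpuro2ABFP-W is a lentiviral CRISPR guide RNA vector built on the pKLV2-U6gRNA5(BbsI)-PGKpuro2ABFP-W backbone, carrying a single guide directed against human RNF31 (also known as HOIP). The guide oligonucleotide was inserted between two BbsI sites, both destroyed during cloning, placing it directly downstream of the human U6 RNA polymerase III promoter and upstream of a Streptococcus pyogenes tracrRNA-derived scaffold, so that a complete sgRNA is transcribed. The plasmid does not encode Cas9, which must be supplied separately in the target cells.

The transfer cassette is framed by a CMV enhancer/promoter fused to a truncated HIV-1 5' LTR, which drives Tat-independent production of the viral genome in packaging cells, and a truncated 3' LTR followed by a bGH polyadenylation signal. Between them lie the Ψ packaging signal with a gag fragment, the RRE for Rev-dependent nuclear export, and the cPPT/CTS, which aids nuclear import of the reverse-transcribed genome. Downstream of the sgRNA unit, a mouse PGK promoter drives a puromycin N-acetyltransferase coding sequence linked, as the construct name indicates, by a 2A peptide to TagBFP. Transduced cells can therefore be selected with puromycin and tracked or sorted by blue fluorescence. A WPRE follows to enhance transcript expression. In bacteria the plasmid is maintained through a high-copy ColE1/pUC-type origin and ampicillin resistance, and an f1 origin is also present.

The construct is intended for lentiviral delivery of an RNF31-targeting guide into Cas9-expressing human cells for gene knockout. The associated work concerns TNF and NF-κB pathway dependency in oral squamous cell carcinoma.
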