Addgene plasmid #208415: pKLV2-U6gRNA5(hRNF31_2b)-PGKpuro2ABFP-W
Purpose: Lentiviral gRNA plasmid targeting human RNF31 gene, co-expression of BFP tag
Depositing lab: Sok Ching Cheong. Depositing organization: Cancer Research Malaysia. Publication: High TNF and NF-kappaB Pathway Dependency Are Associated with AZD5582 Sensitivity in OSCC via CASP8-Dependent Apoptosis. Chai AWY, Tan YH, Ooi S, Yee PS, Yee SM, Lightfoot H, Barthorpe S, Garnett MJ, Cheong SC. Cancer Res Commun. 2024 Nov 1;4(11):2919-2932. doi: 10.1158/2767-9764.CRC-24-0136. PubMed 39360810.
Backbone
  Vector backbone: pKLV2-U6gRNA5(BbsI)-PGKpuro2ABFP-W
  Backbone size w/o insert (bp): 8648
  Vector type: Mammalian Expression, Lentiviral, CRISPR
  Selectable markers: Puromycin ; BFP
Growth in bacteria
  Bacterial resistance: Ampicillin, 100 μg/mL
  Growth temperature: 37°C
  Growth strain: NEB Stable
  Copy number: Unknown
Gene/Insert
  Gene/Insert name: RNF31
  gRNA/shRNA sequence: GTGACACCACGCCAGTACCG
  Species: H. sapiens (human)
  Mutation: N/A
  Entrez Gene: RNF31 (a.k.a. HOIP, IMD115, Paul, ZIBRA)
  Promoter: human U6
  Cloning method: Restriction Enzyme; 5′ cloning site BbsI (destroyed during cloning); 3′ cloning site BbsI (destroyed during cloning)
  Sequencing primers: 5′ AGATAATTAGAATTAATTTGACTG
Terms and licenses: Academic/Nonprofit Terms; Industry Terms: Not Available to Industry
Depositor comments: Used BbsI enzyme to clone in gRNA targeting gene of interest.
How to cite: pKLV2-U6gRNA5(hRNF31_2b)-PGKpuro2ABFP-W was a gift from Sok Ching Cheong (Addgene plasmid # 208415 ; http://n2t.net/addgene:208415 ; RRID:Addgene_208415)
